>Addgene plasmid #170320 | P-Ef1a-RPL22-3XHA-P2A-mCherry-T2A-Puro | addgene full sequence | sequence record 333017 | Addgene NGS Result
AAATGAGCTGATTTAACAAAAATTTAACGCGAATTAATTCTGTGGAATGTGTGTCAGTTAGGGTGTGGAA
AGTCCCCAGGCTCCCCAGCAGGCAGAAGTATGCAAAGCATGCATCTCAATTAGTCAGCAACCAGGTGTGG
AAAGTCCCCAGGCTCCCCAGCAGGCAGAAGTATGCAAAGCATGCATCTCAATTAGTCAGCAACCATAGTC
CCGCCCCTAACTCCGCCCATCCCGCCCCTAACTCCGCCCAGTTCCGCCCATTCTCCGCCCCATGGCTGAC
TAATTTTTTTTATTTATGCAGAGGCCGAGGCCGCCTCTGCCTCTGAGCTATTCCAGAAGTAGTGAGGAGG
CTTTTTTGGAGGCCTAGGCTTTTGCAAAAAGCTCCCGGGAGCTTGTATATCCATTTTCGGATCTGATCAG
CACGTGTTGACAATTAATCATCGGCATAGTATATCGGCATAGTATAATACGACAAGGTGAGGAACTAAAC
CATGGCCAAGTTGACCAGTGCCGTTCCGGTGCTCACCGCGCGCGACGTCGCCGGAGCGGTCGAGTTCTGG
ACCGACCGGCTCGGGTTCTCCCGGGACTTCGTGGAGGACGACTTCGCCGGTGTGGTCCGGGACGACGTGA
CCCTGTTCATCAGCGCGGTCCAGGACCAGGTGGTGCCGGACAACACCCTGGCCTGGGTGTGGGTGCGCGG
CCTGGACGAGCTGTACGCCGAGTGGTCGGAGGTCGTGTCCACGAACTTCCGGGACGCCTCCGGGCCGGCC
ATGACCGAGATCGGCGAGCAGCCGTGGGGGCGGGAGTTCGCCCTGCGCGACCCGGCCGGCAACTGCGTGC
ACTTCGTGGCCGAGGAGCAGGACTGACACGTGCTACGAGATTTCGATTCCACCGCCGCCTTCTATGAAAG
GTTGGGCTTCGGAATCGTTTTCCGGGACGCCGGCTGGATGATCCTCCAGCGCGGGGATCTCATGCTGGAG
TTCTTCGCCCACCCCAACTTGTTTATTGCAGCTTATAATGGTTACAAATAAAGCAATAGCATCACAAATT
TCACAAATAAAGCATTTTTTTCACTGCATTCTAGTTGTGGTTTGTCCAAACTCATCAATGTATCTTATCA
TGTCTGTATACCGTCGACCTCTAGCTAGAGCTTGGCGTAATCATGGTCATAGCTGTTTCCTGTGTGAAAT
TGTTATCCGCTCACAATTCCACACAACATACGAGCCGGAAGCATAAAGTGTAAAGCCTGGGGTGCCTAAT
GAGTGAGCTAACTCACATTAATTGCGTTGCGCTCACTGCCCGCTTTCCAGTCGGGAAACCTGTCGTGCCA
GCTGCATTAATGAATCGGCCAACGCGCGGGGAGAGGCGGTTTGCGTATTGGGCGCTCTTCCGCTTCCTCG
CTCACTGACTCGCTGCGCTCGGTCGTTCGGCTGCGGCGAGCGGTATCAGCTCACTCAAAGGCGGTAATAC
GGTTATCCACAGAATCAGGGGATAACGCAGGAAAGAACATGTGAGCAAAAGGCCAGCAAAAGGCCAGGAA
CCGTAAAAAGGCCGCGTTGCTGGCGTTTTTCCATAGGCTCCGCCCCCCTGACGAGCATCACAAAAATCGA
CGCTCAAGTCAGAGGTGGCGAAACCCGACAGGACTATAAAGATACCAGGCGTTTCCCCCTGGAAGCTCCC
TCGTGCGCTCTCCTGTTCCGACCCTGCCGCTTACCGGATACCTGTCCGCCTTTCTCCCTTCGGGAAGCGT
GGCGCTTTCTCATAGCTCACGCTGTAGGTATCTCAGTTCGGTGTAGGTCGTTCGCTCCAAGCTGGGCTGT
GTGCACGAACCCCCCGTTCAGCCCGACCGCTGCGCCTTATCCGGTAACTATCGTCTTGAGTCCAACCCGG
TAAGACACGACTTATCGCCACTGGCAGCAGCCACTGGTAACAGGATTAGCAGAGCGAGGTATGTAGGCGG
TGCTACAGAGTTCTTGAAGTGGTGGCCTAACTACGGCTACACTAGAAGAACAGTATTTGGTATCTGCGCT
CTGCTGAAGCCAGTTACCTTCGGAAAAAGAGTTGGTAGCTCTTGATCCGGCAAACAAACCACCGCTGGTA
GCGGTGGTTTTTTTGTTTGCAAGCAGCAGATTACGCGCAGAAAAAAAGGATCTCAAGAAGATCCTTTGAT
CTTTTCTACGGGGTCTGACGCTCAGTGGAACGAAAACTCACGTTAAGGGATTTTGGTCATGAGATTATCA
AAAAGGATCTTCACCTAGATCCTTTTAAATTAAAAATGAAGTTTTAAATCAATCTAAAGTATATATGAGT
AAACTTGGTCTGACAGTTACCAATGCTTAATCAGTGAGGCACCTATCTCAGCGATCTGTCTATTTCGTTC
ATCCATAGTTGCCTGACTCCCCGTCGTGTAGATAACTACGATACGGGAGGGCTTACCATCTGGCCCCAGT
GCTGCAATGATACCGCGAGACCCACGCTCACCGGCTCCAGATTTATCAGCAATAAACCAGCCAGCCGGAA
GGGCCGAGCGCAGAAGTGGTCCTGCAACTTTATCCGCCTCCATCCAGTCTATTAATTGTTGCCGGGAAGC
TAGAGTAAGTAGTTCGCCAGTTAATAGTTTGCGCAACGTTGTTGCCATTGCTACAGGCATCGTGGTGTCA
CGCTCGTCGTTTGGTATGGCTTCATTCAGCTCCGGTTCCCAACGATCAAGGCGAGTTACATGATCCCCCA
TGTTGTGCAAAAAAGCGGTTAGCTCCTTCGGTCCTCCGATCGTTGTCAGAAGTAAGTTGGCCGCAGTGTT
ATCACTCATGGTTATGGCAGCACTGCATAATTCTCTTACTGTCATGCCATCCGTAAGATGCTTTTCTGTG
ACTGGTGAGTACTCAACCAAGTCATTCTGAGAATAGTGTATGCGGCGACCGAGTTGCTCTTGCCCGGCGT
CAATACGGGATAATACCGCGCCACATAGCAGAACTTTAAAAGTGCTCATCATTGGAAAACGTTCTTCGGG
GCGAAAACTCTCAAGGATCTTACCGCTGTTGAGATCCAGTTCGATGTAACCCACTCGTGCACCCAACTGA
TCTTCAGCATCTTTTACTTTCACCAGCGTTTCTGGGTGAGCAAAAACAGGAAGGCAAAATGCCGCAAAAA
AGGGAATAAGGGCGACACGGAAATGTTGAATACTCATACTCTTCCTTTTTCAATATTATTGAAGCATTTA
TCAGGGTTATTGTCTCATGAGCGGATACATATTTGAATGTATTTAGAAAAATAAACAAATAGGGGTTCCG
CGCACATTTCCCCGAAAAGTGCCACCTGACGTCGACGGATCGGGAGATCTCCCGATCCCCTATGGTGCAC
TCTCAGTACAATCTGCTCTGATGCCGCATAGTTAAGCCAGTATCTGCTCCCTGCTTGTGTGTTGGAGGTC
GCTGAGTAGTGCGCGAGCAAAATTTAAGCTACAACAAGGCAAGGCTTGACCGACAATTGCATGAAGAATC
TGCTTAGGGTTAGGCGTTTTGCGCTGCTTCGCGATGTACGGGCCAGATATACGCGTTGACATTGATTATT
GACTAGTTATTAATAGTAATCAATTACGGGGTCATTAGTTCATAGCCCATATATGGAGTTCCGCGTTACA
TAACTTACGGTAAATGGCCCGCCTGGCTGACCGCCCAACGACCCCCGCCCATTGACGTCAATAATGACGT
ATGTTCCCATAGTAACGCCAATAGGGACTTTCCATTGACGTCAATGGGTGGAGTATTTACGGTAAACTGC
CCACTTGGCAGTACATCAAGTGTATCATATGCCAAGTACGCCCCCTATTGACGTCAATGACGGTAAATGG
CCCGCCTGGCATTATGCCCAGTACATGACCTTATGGGACTTTCCTACTTGGCAGTACATCTACGTATTAG
TCATCGCTATTACCATGGTGATGCGGTTTTGGCAGTACATCAATGGGCGTGGATAGCGGTTTGACTCACG
GGGATTTCCAAGTCTCCACCCCATTGACGTCAATGGGAGTTTGTTTTGGCACCAAAATCAACGGGACTTT
CCAAAATGTCGTAACAACTCCGCCCCATTGACGCAAATGGGCGGTAGGCGTGTACGGTGGGAGGTCTATA
TAAGCAGCGCGTTTTGCCTGTACTGGGTCTCTCTGGTTAGACCAGATCTGAGCCTGGGAGCTCTCTGGCT
AACTAGGGAACCCACTGCTTAAGCCTCAATAAAGCTTGCCTTGAGTGCTTCAAGTAGTGTGTGCCCGTCT
GTTGTGTGACTCTGGTAACTAGAGATCCCTCAGACCCTTTTAGTCAGTGTGGAAAATCTCTAGCAGTGGC
GCCCGAACAGGGACTTGAAAGCGAAAGGGAAACCAGAGGAGCTCTCTCGACGCAGGACTCGGCTTGCTGA
AGCGCGCACGGCAAGAGGCGAGGGGCGGCGACTGGTGAGTACGCCAAAAATTTTGACTAGCGGAGGCTAG
AAGGAGAGAGATGGGTGCGAGAGCGTCAGTATTAAGCGGGGGAGAATTAGATCGCGATGGGAAAAAATTC
GGTTAAGGCCAGGGGGAAAGAAAAAATATAAATTAAAACATATAGTATGGGCAAGCAGGGAGCTAGAACG
ATTCGCAGTTAATCCTGGCCTGTTAGAAACATCAGAAGGCTGTAGACAAATACTGGGACAGCTACAACCA
TCCCTTCAGACAGGATCAGAAGAACTTAGATCATTATATAATACAGTAGCAACCCTCTATTGTGTGCATC
AAAGGATAGAGATAAAAGACACCAAGGAAGCTTTAGACAAGATAGAGGAAGAGCAAAACAAAAGTAAGAC
CACCGCACAGCAAGCGGCCGCTGATCTTCAGACCTGGAGGAGGAGATATGAGGGACAATTGGAGAAGTGA
ATTATATAAATATAAAGTAGTAAAAATTGAACCATTAGGAGTAGCACCCACCAAGGCAAAGAGAAGAGTG
GTGCAGAGAGAAAAAAGAGCAGTGGGAATAGGAGCTTTGTTCCTTGGGTTCTTGGGAGCAGCAGGAAGCA
CTATGGGCGCAGCGTCAATGACGCTGACGGTACAGGCCAGACAATTATTGTCTGGTATAGTGCAGCAGCA
GAACAATTTGCTGAGGGCTATTGAGGCGCAACAGCATCTGTTGCAACTCACAGTCTGGGGCATCAAGCAG
CTCCAGGCAAGAATCCTGGCTGTGGAAAGATACCTAAAGGATCAACAGCTCCTGGGGATTTGGGGTTGCT
CTGGAAAACTCATTTGCACCACTGCTGTGCCTTGGAATGCTAGTTGGAGTAATAAATCTCTGGAACAGAT
TTGGAATCACACGACCTGGATGGAGTGGGACAGAGAAATTAACAATTACACAAGCTTAATACACTCCTTA
ATTGAAGAATCGCAAAACCAGCAAGAAAAGAATGAACAAGAATTATTGGAATTAGATAAATGGGCAAGTT
TGTGGAATTGGTTTAACATAACAAATTGGCTGTGGTATATAAAATTATTCATAATGATAGTAGGAGGCTT
GGTAGGTTTAAGAATAGTTTTTGCTGTACTTTCTATAGTGAATAGAGTTAGGCAGGGATATTCACCATTA
TCGTTTCAGACCCACCTCCCAACCCCGAGGGGACCCGACAGGCCCGAAGGAATAGAAGAAGAAGGTGGAG
AGAGAGACAGAGACAGATCCATTCGATTAGTGAACGGATCGGCACTGCGTGCGCCAATTCTGCAGACAAA
TGGCAGTATTCATCCACAATTTTAAAAGAAAAGGGGGGATTGGGGGGTACAGTGCAGGGGAAAGAATAGT
AGACATAATAGCAACAGACATACAAACTAAAGAATTACAAAAACAAATTACAAAAATTCAAAATTTTCGG
GTTTATTACAGGGACAGCAGAGATCCAGTTTGGTTAATTAAGCTAGCTAGGTCTTGAAAGGAGTGGGAAT
TGGCTCCGGTGCCCGTCAGTGGGCAGAGCGCACATCGCCCACAGTCCCCGAGAAGTTGGGGGGAGGGGTC
GGCAATTGATCCGGTGCCTAGAGAAGGTGGCGCGGGGTAAACTGGGAAAGTGATGTCGTGTACTGGCTCC
GCCTTTTTCCCGAGGGTGGGGGAGAACCGTATATAAGTGCAGTAGTCGCCGTGAACGTTCTTTTTCGCAA
CGGGTTTGCCGCCAGAACACAGGACCGGTTAATCTGCGCTGCCACC
[384 nt withheld, positions 6207-6590]
GGAGGTGGATCAGGATACCCATACGATGTTCCAGATTACGCTTATCCATATGATGTCCCAGACTATGCTT
ACCCTTACGACGTTCCTGACTACGCCGAATTCGGATCTGGCGCCACGAATTTCTCGCTACTCAAGCAGGC
CGGTGATGTCGAGGAAAACCCTGGTCCTATGGTGTCTAGAGTGAGCAAGGGCGAGGAGGATAACATGGCC
ATCATCAAGGAGTTCATGCGCTTCAAGGTGCACATGGAGGGCTCCGTGAACGGCCACGAGTTCGAGATCG
AGGGCGAGGGCGAGGGCCGCCCCTACGAGGGCACCCAGACCGCCAAGCTGAAGGTGACCAAGGGTGGCCC
CCTGCCCTTCGCCTGGGACATCCTGTCCCCTCAGTTCATGTACGGCTCCAAGGCCTACGTGAAGCACCCC
GCCGACATCCCCGACTACTTGAAGCTGTCCTTCCCCGAGGGCTTCAAGTGGGAGCGCGTGATGAACTTCG
AGGACGGCGGCGTGGTGACCGTGACCCAGGACTCCTCCCTGCAGGACGGCGAGTTCATCTACAAGGTGAA
GCTGCGCGGCACCAACTTCCCCTCCGACGGCCCCGTAATGCAGAAGAAGACCATGGGCTGGGAGGCCTCC
TCCGAGCGGATGTACCCCGAGGACGGCGCCCTGAAGGGCGAGATCAAGCAGAGGCTGAAGCTGAAGGACG
GCGGCCACTACGACGCTGAGGTCAAGACCACCTACAAGGCCAAGAAGCCCGTGCAGCTGCCCGGCGCCTA
CAACGTCAACATCAAGTTGGACATCACCTCCCACAACGAGGACTACACCATCGTGGAACAGTACGAACGC
GCCGAGGGCCGCCACTCCACCGGCGGCATGGACGAGCTGTACAAGGGTTCAGGGGAGGGAAGAGGTTCCC
TGCTCACATGCGGAGACGTAGAAGAGAATCCCGGACCCATGACCTCTAGAGAGTACAAGCCCACGGTGCG
CCTCGCCACCCGCGACGACGTCCCCAGGGCCGTACGCACCCTCGCCGCCGCGTTCGCCGACTACCCCGCC
ACGCGCCACACCGTCGATCCGGACCGCCACATCGAGCGGGTCACCGAGCTGCAAGAACTCTTCCTCACGC
GCGTCGGGCTCGACATCGGCAAGGTGTGGGTCGCGGACGACGGCGCCGCGGTGGCGGTCTGGACCACGCC
GGAGAGCGTCGAAGCGGGGGCGGTGTTCGCCGAGATCGGCCCGCGCATGGCCGAGTTGAGCGGTTCCCGG
CTGGCCGCGCAGCAACAGATGGAAGGCCTCCTGGCGCCGCACCGGCCCAAGGAGCCCGCGTGGTTCCTGG
CCACCGTCGGCGTCTCGCCCGACCACCAGGGCAAGGGTCTGGGCAGCGCCGTCGTGCTCCCCGGAGTGGA
GGCGGCCGAGCGCGCCGGGGTGCCCGCCTTCCTGGAGACCTCCGCGCCCCGCAACCTCCCCTTCTACGAG
CGGCTCGGCTTCACCGTCACCGCCGACGTCGAGGTGCCCGAAGGACCGCGCACCTGGTGCATGACCCGCA
AGCCCGGTGCCTGATTAATTAAGCTAGCTAATTCGATATCAAGCTTATCGATAATCAACCTCTGGATTAC
AAAATTTGTGAAAGATTGACTGGTATTCTTAACTATGTTGCTCCTTTTACGCTATGTGGATACGCTGCTT
TAATGCCTTTGTATCATGCTATTGCTTCCCGTATGGCTTTCATTTTCTCCTCCTTGTATAAATCCTGGTT
GCTGTCTCTTTATGAGGAGTTGTGGCCCGTTGTCAGGCAACGTGGCGTGGTGTGCACTGTGTTTGCTGAC
GCAACCCCCACTGGTTGGGGCATTGCCACCACCTGTCAGCTCCTTTCCGGGACTTTCGCTTTCCCCCTCC
CTATTGCCACGGCGGAACTCATCGCCGCCTGCCTTGCCCGCTGCTGGACAGGGGCTCGGCTGTTGGGCAC
TGACAATTCCGTGGTGTTGTCGGGGAAATCATCGTCCTTTCCTTGGCTGCTCGCCTGTGTTGCCACCTGG
ATTCTGCGCGGGACGTCCTTCTGCTACGTCCCTTCGGCCCTCAATCCAGCGGACCTTCCTTCCCGCGGCC
TGCTGCCGGCTCTGCGGCCTCTTCCGCGTCTTCGCCTTCGCCCTCAGACGAGTCGGATCTCCCTTTGGGC
CGCCTCCCCGCATCGATACCGTCGACCTCGAGACCTAGAAAAACATGGAGCAATCACAAGTAGCAATACA
GCAGCTACCAATGCTGATTGTGCCTGGCTAGAAGCACAAGAGGAGGAGGAGGTGGGTTTTCCAGTCACAC
CTCAGGTACCTTTAAGACCAATGACTTACAAGGCAGCTGTAGATCTTAGCCACTTTTTAAAAGAAAAGGG
GGGACTGGAAGGGCTAATTCACTCCCAACGAAGACAAGATATCCTTGATCTGTGGATCTACCACACACAA
GGCTACTTCCCTGATTGGCAGAACTACACACCAGGGCCAGGGATCAGATATCCACTGACCTTTGGATGGT
GCTACAAGCTAGTACCAGTTGAGCAAGAGAAGGTAGAAGAAGCCAATGAAGGAGAGAACACCCGCTTGTT
ACACCCTGTGAGCCTGCATGGGATGGATGACCCGGAGAGAGAAGTATTAGAGTGGAGGTTTGACAGCCGC
CTAGCATTTCATCACATGGCCCGAGAGCTGCATCCGGACTGTACTGGGTCTCTCTGGTTAGACCAGATCT
GAGCCTGGGAGCTCTCTGGCTAACTAGGGAACCCACTGCTTAAGCCTCAATAAAGCTTGCCTTGAGTGCT
TCAAGTAGTGTGTGCCCGTCTGTTGTGTGACTCTGGTAACTAGAGATCCCTCAGACCCTTTTAGTCAGTG
TGGAAAATCTCTAGCAGGGCCCGTTTAAACCCGCTGATCAGCCTCGACTGTGCCTTCTAGTTGCCAGCCA
TCTGTTGTTTGCCCCTCCCCCGTGCCTTCCTTGACCCTGGAAGGTGCCACTCCCACTGTCCTTTCCTAAT
AAAATGAGGAAATTGCATCGCATTGTCTGAGTAGGTGTCATTCTATTCTGGGGGGTGGGGTGGGGCAGGA
CAGCAAGGGGGAGGATTGGGAAGACAATAGCAGGCATGCTGGGGATGCGGTGGGCTCTATGGCTTCTGAG
GCGGAAAGAACCAGCTGGGGCTCTAGGGGGTATCCCC
[124 nt withheld, positions 9778-9901]
C
[91 nt withheld, positions 9903-9993]
A
[49 nt withheld, positions 9995-10043]
CCTTTGACGTTGGAGTCCACGTTCTTT
[37 nt withheld, positions 10071-10107]
ACCCTATCTCGGTCTATTCTTTTGATTTATAAGGGATTTTGCCGATTTCGGCCTATTGGTTAAA
Features (pLannotate 1.2.2; 35 found; start..end, strand, type, name):
     49..378     +  promoter       SV40 promoter: SV40 enhancer and early promoter
    426..473     +  promoter       EM7 promoter: synthetic bacterial promoter&nbsp
    492..866     +  CDS            BleoR: antibiotic-binding protein; Sh ble from Streptoalloteichus hindustanus; confers resistance to bleomycin, phleomycin, and Zeocin™
    876..1001    +  CDS            ble (fragment): BLE_KLEPN - Experimental evidence at protein level: Swiss-Prot protein existence level 1. Binding protein with a strong affinity to the bleomycin family of antibiotics. Binds to CL990; an antimitotic-antibiotic compound. From Klebsiella pneumoniae.
    996..1117    +  polyA_signal   SV40 poly(A) signal: SV40 polyadenylation signal
   1190..1206    -  protein_bind   lac operator: The lac repressor binds to the lac operator to inhibit transcription in E. coli. This inhibition can be relieved by adding lactose or isopropyl-β-D-thiogalactopyranoside (IPTG). lac repressor encoded by lacI
   1214..1244    -  promoter       lac promoter: promoter for the E. coli lac operon
   1259..1280    -  protein_bind   CAP binding site: CAP binding activates transcription in the presence of cAMP. E. coli catabolite activator protein
   1293..1385    -  CDS            lacI (fragment): lac repressor; lacI; The lac repressor binds to the lac operator to inhibit transcription in E. coli. This inhibition can be relieved by adding lactose or isopropyl-β-D-thiogalactopyranoside (IPTG).
   1568..2156    -  rep_origin     ori: high-copy-number ColE1/pMB1/pBR322/pUC origin of replication
   2327..3187    -  CDS            AmpR: β-lactamase; bla; confers resistance to ampicillin, carbenicillin, and related antibiotics
   3188..3292    -  promoter       AmpR promoter: bla
   3351..3403    -  misc_feature   bom (fragment): basis of mobility region from pBR322
   3558..3937    +  enhancer       CMV enhancer: human cytomegalovirus immediate early enhancer
   3938..4137    +  promoter       CMV promoter: human cytomegalovirus (CMV) immediate early promoter
   4155..4335    +  LTR            5' LTR (truncated): truncated 5' long terminal repeat (LTR) from HIV-1
   4382..4507    +  misc_feature   HIV-1 Ψ: packaging signal of human immunodeficiency virus type 1
   4491..4854    +  CDS            HIV-1 gag (fragment): gag protein from human immunodeficiency virus 1; gag
   5000..5233    +  misc_feature   RRE: The Rev response element (RRE) of HIV-1 allows for Rev-dependent mRNA export from the nucleus to the cytoplasm.
   5610..5710    +  CDS            Rev (fragment): human immunodeficiency virus 1 (HIV-1) Rev protein; rev; enhances nuclear export of unspliced and incompletely spliced viral mRNAs
   5760..5877    +  misc_feature   cPPT/CTS: central polypurine tract and central termination sequence of HIV-1
   5927..5945    +  CDS            small t antigen (fragment): SV40 (simian virus 40) small t antigen
   5971..6182    +  promoter       EF-1α core promoter: core promoter for human elongation factor EF-1α
   6207..6569    +  CDS            RPL22 (fragment) (sequence withheld): RL22_HUMAN - Experimental evidence at protein level: Swiss-Prot protein existence level 1. From Homo sapiens (Human).
   6606..6637    +  CDS            3xHA (fragment): three tandem HA epitope tags
   6636..6658    +  CDS            3xHA (fragment): three tandem HA epitope tags
   6771..7475    +  CDS            mCherry: mCherry is a basic (constitutively fluorescent) red fluorescent protein published in 2004, derived from Discosoma sp.. It is reported to be a very rapidly-maturing monomer with low acid sensitivity.
   7551..8144    +  CDS            PuroR (fragment): puromycin N-acetyltransferase; pac from Streptomyces; confers resistance to puromycin
   8160..8183    +  misc_feature   MCS (fragment): pBluescript multiple cloning site
   8183..8771    +  misc_feature   WPRE: woodchuck hepatitis virus posttranscriptional regulatory element
   8708..9289    +  CDS            nef (fragment): NEF_HV1H2 - Experimental evidence at protein level: Swiss-Prot protein existence level 1. Extracellular Nef protein targets CD4(+) T-lymphocytes for apoptosis by interacting with CXCR4 surface receptors. From Human immunodeficiency virus type 1 group M subtype B (isolate HXB2) (HIV-1).
   9296..9476    +  LTR            5' LTR (truncated): truncated 5' long terminal repeat (LTR) from HIV-1
   9508..9732    +  polyA_signal   bGH poly(A) signal: bovine growth hormone polyadenylation signal
   9736..9757    +  promoter       SV40 promoter (fragment): SV40 enhancer and early promoter
   9778..35      +  rep_origin     f1 ori (across the origin) (sequence partly withheld): f1 bacteriophage origin of replication; arrow indicates direction of (+) strand synthesis
