[The description below was written by a language model from this plasmid's Addgene catalogue record and pLannotate feature annotations shown in this document.]
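Description:
P-Ef1a-RPL22-3XHA-P2A-mCherry-T2A-Puro is a lentiviral transfer plasmid of about 10.2 kb built on a pLV backbone for stable expression of an epitope-tagged human ribosomal protein in mammalian cells. In bacteria it replicates from a high-copy ColE1/pUC-type origin and is selected with ampicillin (AmpR). An f1 origin is also present, and the backbone carries an SV40/EM7-driven bleomycin/Zeocin resistance cassette with an SV40 polyadenylation signal that lies outside the viral genome. Viral RNA is produced from a CMV enhancer/promoter fused to a truncated HIV-1 5' LTR. The packaged region contains the Ψ packaging signal with a gag fragment, the RRE for Rev-dependent nuclear export, the cPPT/CTS, a WPRE to boost transcript expression, and a truncated 3' LTR followed by a bGH polyadenylation signal. This layout is typical of later-generation vectors that need packaging functions supplied in trans.

The payload is a single open reading frame driven by the EF-1α core promoter. It encodes human RPL22 (no mutation recorded) fused to a 3xHA tag, followed by mCherry and puromycin N-acetyltransferase. According to the construct name, these are separated by P2A and T2A self-cleaving peptides, although the feature table does not annotate the 2A elements themselves. With this arrangement, mCherry and PuroR should be released as separate proteins that mark and select transduced cells, rather than remaining attached to RPL22 as the catalogue purpose line might suggest. HA-tagged RPL22 incorporates into ribosomes, so ribosome-bound mRNA can be immunoprecipitated from the expressing cells. This fits the associated publication on cell type-specific in vitro gene expression profiling of stem cell-derived neural models.
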