Addgene plasmid #170320: P-Ef1a-RPL22-3XHA-P2A-mCherry-T2A-Puro
Purpose: Expresses HA and mCherry tagged RPL22, puromycin resistance
Depositing lab: Hemali Phatnani. Depositing organization: New York Genome Center. Publication: Cell Type-Specific In Vitro Gene Expression Profiling of Stem Cell-Derived Neural Models. Gregory JA, Hoelzli E, Abdelaal R, Braine C, Cuevas M, Halpern M, Barretto N, Schrode N, Akbalik G, Kang K, Cheng E, Bowles K, Lotz S, Goderie S, Karch CM, Temple S, Goate A, Brennand KJ, Phatnani H. Cells. 2020 Jun 5;9(6). pii: cells9061406. doi: 10.3390/cells9061406. PubMed 32516938.
Backbone
  Vector backbone: pLV
  Vector type: Lentiviral
Growth in bacteria
  Bacterial resistance: Ampicillin, 100 μg/mL
  Growth temperature: 30°C
  Growth strain: NEB Stable
  Copy number: Unknown
Gene/Insert
  Gene/Insert name: RPL22
  Species: H. sapiens (human)
  Mutation: None
  Entrez Gene: RPL22 (a.k.a. EAP, HBP15, HBP15/L22, L22)
  Cloning method: Restriction Enzyme; 5′ cloning site Unknown (unknown if destroyed); 3′ cloning site Unknown (unknown if destroyed)
Terms and licenses: Academic/Nonprofit Terms; Industry Terms: Not Available to Industry
How to cite: P-Ef1a-RPL22-3XHA-P2A-mCherry-T2A-Puro was a gift from Hemali Phatnani (Addgene plasmid # 170320 ; http://n2t.net/addgene:170320 ; RRID:Addgene_170320)
